Addgene plasmid #193118: GB2881
Purpose: A2 Proximal promoter sequence consisting of the target sequences for the gRNA1 (GB1838) and gRNA2 (GB1839) flanked by random sequences.
Depositing lab: Diego Orzaez. Depositing organization: Instituto de Biologia Molecular y Celular de Plantas. Publication: GB_SynP: A Modular dCas9-Regulated Synthetic Promoter Collection for Fine-Tuned Recombinant Gene Expression in Plants. Moreno-Gimenez E, Selma S, Calvache C, Orzaez D. ACS Synth Biol. 2022 Sep 16;11(9):3037-3048. doi: 10.1021/acssynbio.2c00238. Epub 2022 Aug 31. PubMed 36044643.
Backbone
  Vector backbone: pUPD2
  Vector type: Synthetic Biology
Growth in bacteria
  Bacterial resistance: Chloramphenicol, 25 μg/mL
  Growth temperature: 37°C
  Growth strain: DH5alpha
  Copy number: High Copy
Gene/Insert
  Gene/Insert name: GB_SynP (A2) G1aG2b.2
  Species: Synthetic
  Cloning method: Restriction Enzyme; 5′ cloning site unknown (unknown if destroyed)
Terms and licenses: Academic/Nonprofit Terms; Industry Terms: Not Available to Industry
How to cite: GB2881 was a gift from Diego Orzaez (Addgene plasmid # 193118 ; http://n2t.net/addgene:193118 ; RRID:Addgene_193118)
