[The description below was written by a language model from this plasmid's Addgene catalogue record and pLannotate feature annotations shown in this document.]
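Description:
GB2881 is a small (about 2.3 kb) level-0 part plasmid from the GoldenBraid-based GB_SynP collection of modular, dCas9-regulated synthetic plant promoters. It is built on the pUPD2 domestication backbone, a synthetic-biology entry vector maintained in E. coli at high copy through a ColE1/pUC-type origin and selected with chloramphenicol, conferred by the cat gene (chloramphenicol acetyltransferase) under its native cat promoter and followed by a lambda t0 terminator. The annotated features also include BioBrick prefix and suffix sequences bordering the cloning region, along with a his operon terminator and another putative bacterial terminator. These insulate the part from read-through transcription originating in the backbone.

The payload, GB_SynP (A2) G1aG2b.2, is a fully synthetic DNA part designed to occupy the A2 "proximal promoter" position of a composite promoter. According to the record, it consists of the target sequences recognised by two guide RNAs, gRNA1 and gRNA2 (supplied from separate constructs in the same collection), embedded in random flanking sequence. The insert is not itself annotated in the feature table, which covers only backbone elements. It presumably lies in the unannotated stretch between the BioBrick prefix and suffix across the plasmid's numbering origin, and its exact length and cloning sites are not stated.

The part has no expression function on its own in bacteria. It is intended to be assembled with other promoter modules, such as distal and minimal promoter parts, and with coding sequences into plant transcriptional units. In those units, dCas9-based programmable transcriptional regulators directed by the matching gRNAs bind the cis-elements, allowing fine-tuned control of recombinant gene expression in plants.
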