Features (pLannotate 1.2.2; 8 found; start..end, strand, type, name):
     14..33      +  misc_feature   BioBrick suffix: universal suffix for all parts
     34..91      +  terminator     his operon terminator: This putative transcriptin terminator from the E. coli his operon has a 2-bp deletion introduced during synthesis. Its efficiency has not been determined.
    286..874     -  rep_origin     ori: high-copy-number ColE1/pMB1/pBR322/pUC origin of replication
   1057..1151    -  terminator     lambda t0 terminator: transcription terminator from phage lambda
   1175..1831    -  CDS            cat: CAT_ECOLX - Experimental evidence at protein level: Swiss-Prot protein existence level 1. This enzyme is an effector of chloramphenicol resistance in bacteria. From Escherichia coli. This protein is used as a marker in many commonly used cloning vectors, such as pACYC184.
   1832..1929    -  promoter       cat promoter: promoter of the E. coli cat gene encoding chloramphenicol acetyltransferase
   2015..2058    -  terminator     bacterial terminator: putative bacterial transcription terminator
   2061..2082    +  misc_feature   BioBrick prefix: BioBrick prefix for parts that do not start with "ATG"
>Addgene plasmid #193118 | GB2881 | addgene full sequence | sequence record 380449 | Addgene NGS Result
ACCACTCATCGCGACTAGTAGCGGCCGCTGCAGTCCGGCAAAAAAGGGCAAGGTGTCACCACCCTGCCCT
TTTTCTTTAAAACCGAAAAGATTACTTCGCGTTATGCAGGCTTCCTCGCTCACTGACTCGCTGCGCTCGG
TCGTTCGGCTGCGGCGAGCGGTATCAGCTCACTCAAAGGCGGTAATACGGTTATCCACAGAATCAGGGGA
TAACGCAGGAAAGAACATGTGAGCAAAAGGCCAGCAAAAGGCCAGGAACCGTAAAAAGGCCGCGTTGCTG
GCGTTTTTCCACAGGCTCCGCCCCCCTGACGAGCATCACAAAAATCGACGCTCAAGTCAGAGGTGGCGAA
ACCCGACAGGACTATAAAGATACCAGGCGTTTCCCCCTGGAAGCTCCCTCGTGCGCTCTCCTGTTCCGAC
CCTGCCGCTTACCGGATACCTGTCCGCCTTTCTCCCTTCGGGAAGCGTGGCGCTTTCTCATAGCTCACGC
TGTAGGTATCTCAGTTCGGTGTAGGTCGTTCGCTCCAAGCTGGGCTGTGTGCACGAACCCCCCGTTCAGC
CCGACCGCTGCGCCTTATCCGGTAACTATCGTCTTGAGTCCAACCCGGTAAGACACGACTTATCGCCACT
GGCAGCAGCCACTGGTAACAGGATTAGCAGAGCGAGGTATGTAGGCGGTGCTACAGAGTTCTTGAAGTGG
TGGCCTAACTACGGCTACACTAGAAGAACAGTATTTGGTATCTGCGCTCTGCTGAAGCCAGTTACCTTCG
GAAAAAGAGTTGGTAGCTCTTGATCCGGCAAACAAACCACCGCTGGTAGCGGTGGTTTTTTTGTTTGCAA
GCAGCAGATTACGCGCAGAAAAAAAGGATCTCAAGAAGATCCTTTGATCTTTTCTACGGGGTCTGACGCT
CAGTGGAACGAAAACTCACGTTAAGGGATTTTGGTCATGAGATTATCAAAAAGGATCTTCACCTAGATCC
TTTTAAATTAAAAATGAAGTTTTAAATCAATCTAAAGTATATATGAGTAAACTTGGTCTGACAGCTCGAG
GCTTGGATTCTCACCAATAAAAAACGCCCGGCGGCAACCGAGCGTTCTGAACAAATCCAGATGGAGTTCT
GAGGTCATTACTGGATCTATCAACAGGAGTCCAAGCGAGCTCGATATCAAATTACGCCCCGCCCTGCCAC
TCGTCGCAGTACTGTTGTAATTCATTAAGCATTCTGCCGACATGGAAGCCATCACAAACGGCATGATGAA
CCTGAATCGCCAGCGGCATCAGCACCTTGTCGCCTTGCGTATAATATTTGCCCATGGTGAAAACGGGGGC
GAAGAAGTTGTCCATATTGGCCACGTTTAAATCAAAACTGGTGAAACTCACCCAGGGATTGGCTGATACG
AAAAACATATTCTCAATAAACCCTTTAGGGAAATAGGCCAGGTTTTCACCGTAACACGCCACATCTTGCG
AATATATGTGTAGAAACTGCCGGAAATCGTCGTGGTATTCACTCCAGAGTGATGAAAACGTTTCAGTTTG
CTCATGGAAAACGGTGTAACAAGGGTGAACACTATCCCATATCACCAGCTCACCGTCTTTCATTGCCATA
CGAAATTCCGGATGAGCATTCATCAGGCGGGCAAGAATGTGAATAAAGGCCGGATAAAACTTGTGCTTAT
TTTTCTTTACGGTCTTTAAAAAGGCCGTAATATCCAGCTGAACGGTCTGGTTATAGGTACATTGAGCAAC
TGACTGAAATGCCTCAAAATGTTCTTTACGATGCCATTGGGATATATCAACGGTGGTATATCCAGTGATT
TTTTTCTCCATTTTAGCTTCCTTAGCTCCTGAAAATCTCGATAACTCAAAAAATACGCCCGGTAGTGATC
TTATTTCATTATGGTGAAAGTTGGAACCTCTTACGTGCCCGATCAACTCGAGTGCCACCTGACGTCTAAG
AAACCATTATTATCATGACATTAACCTATAAAAATAGGCGTATCACGAGGCAGAATTTCAGATAAAAAAA
ATCCTTAGCTTTCGCTAAGGATGATTTCTGGAATTCGCGGCCGCTTCTAGAGCGATGAGTGGTCTCGTGA
CGCTGTATCTAATAGAATCTTAGGGAGAATTCAGATCTACCTCCTAAGGCACTACGAAGGACCATCTTCT
CTCACCAACCAGTCCACGGGCTCGACATCCAGGCTGGGATTTTGACATGGAGAGGCTGGTAATTGTTTTG
GTGTGGCTGAATTCCCTGAG
